Addgene plasmid #188805: pCDF-SeAvs3
Purpose: Codon optimized SeAvs3 with C-terminal His tag
Depositing lab: Feng Zhang. Depositing organization: Broad Institute. Publication: Prokaryotic innate immunity through pattern recognition of conserved viral proteins. Gao LA, Wilkinson ME, Strecker J, Makarova KS, Macrae RK, Koonin EV, Zhang F. Science. 2022 Aug 12;377(6607):eabm4096. doi: 10.1126/science.abm4096. Epub 2022 Aug 12. PubMed 35951700.
Backbone
  Vector backbone: pCDF-1b
  Backbone size w/o insert (bp): 3423
  Total vector size (bp): 9738
  Vector type: Bacterial Expression
Growth in bacteria
  Bacterial resistance: Spectinomycin, 50 μg/mL
  Growth temperature: 37°C
  Growth strain: DH5alpha
  Copy number: Low Copy
Gene/Insert
  Gene/Insert name: SeAvs3
  Species: Salmonella enterica NCTC13175
  Insert size (bp): 6315
  GenBank ID: WP_126523998.1
  Promoter: T7
  Tag / fusion protein: His (C terminal on insert)
  Cloning method: Gibson Cloning
  Sequencing primers: 5′ N/A
Terms and licenses: Academic/Nonprofit Terms; Industry Terms: Not Available to Industry
How to cite: pCDF-SeAvs3 was a gift from Feng Zhang (Addgene plasmid # 188805 ; http://n2t.net/addgene:188805 ; RRID:Addgene_188805)
