[The description below was written by a language model from this plasmid's Addgene catalogue record and pLannotate feature annotations shown in this document.]
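Description:
pCDF-SeAvs3 is a bacterial expression plasmid built on the pCDF-1b backbone for producing the Avs3 protein of Salmonella enterica NCTC13175 in E. coli. It replicates from the CloDF13 (CDF) origin, which the catalogue lists as low copy. This origin is compatible with other common replicons, so the plasmid can be maintained alongside additional plasmids in the same cell. Selection is by spectinomycin, conferred by the aadA aminoglycoside adenylyltransferase gene (annotated SmR, which also gives streptomycin resistance) driven by a bla-type promoter.

The payload is a codon-optimized SeAvs3 open reading frame of about 6.3 kb carrying a C-terminal His tag, inserted by Gibson assembly. The automated annotation does not label the insert. It corresponds to the large unannotated stretch on the reverse strand between the T7 gene 10 ribosome binding site and the T7 terminator. Transcription comes from a T7 promoter immediately followed by a lac operator, and the plasmid carries lacI under its own promoter. Expression therefore needs a host that supplies T7 RNA polymerase, is repressed by default, and is induced with IPTG or lactose. Several small annotated pieces are probably short sequence matches or backbone remnants rather than functional elements. These are the TcR fragments and a short "SET1" hit next to the terminator, which sits about where the His tag would be expected.

The sequenced record (about 9.8 kb) is slightly longer than the catalogued total size. The associated publication concerns prokaryotic innate immunity through pattern recognition of conserved viral proteins. This suggests use in His-tag purification of SeAvs3 or in co-expression with other plasmids, although the record states only the tagged, codon-optimized design.
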