Features (pLannotate 1.2.2; 14 found; start..end, strand, type, name):
     30..711     +  rep_origin     CloDF13 ori (fragment): Plasmids containing the CloDF13 (CDF) origin of replication can be propagated in E. coli cells that contain additional plasmids with compatible origins.
    759..850     +  promoter       AmpR promoter: bla
    851..1642    +  CDS            SmR: aminoglycoside adenylyltransferase (Murphy, 1985); aadA; confers resistance to spectinomycin and streptomycin
   1813..1860    -  terminator     T7 terminator: transcription terminator for bacteriophage T7 RNA polymerase
   1868..1885    -  CDS            SET1 (fragment): solubility-enhancement tag derived from T7 phage gene 10B
   8215..8237    -  RBS            RBS: efficient ribosome binding site from bacteriophage T7 gene 10 (Olins and Rangwala, 1989)
   8252..8276    -  protein_bind   lac operator: The lac repressor binds to the lac operator to inhibit transcription in E. coli. This inhibition can be relieved by adding lactose or isopropyl-β-D-thiogalactopyranoside (IPTG). lac repressor encoded by lacI
   8277..8295    -  promoter       T7 promoter: promoter for bacteriophage T7 RNA polymerase
   8298..8333    +  CDS            TcR (fragment): tetracycline efflux protein; tet; confers resistance to tetracycline
   8341..8418    +  promoter       lacI promoter: lacI
   8419..9501    +  CDS            lacI: lac repressor; lacI; The lac repressor binds to the lac operator to inhibit transcription in E. coli. This inhibition can be relieved by adding lactose or isopropyl-β-D-thiogalactopyranoside (IPTG).
   9514..9535    +  protein_bind   CAP binding site: CAP binding activates transcription in the presence of cAMP. E. coli catabolite activator protein
   9550..9614    +  CDS            TcR (fragment): tetracycline efflux protein; tet; confers resistance to tetracycline
   9711..5       +  rep_origin     CloDF13 ori (fragment) (across the origin): Plasmids containing the CloDF13 (CDF) origin of replication can be propagated in E. coli cells that contain additional plasmids with compatible origins.
>Addgene plasmid #188805 | pCDF-SeAvs3 | addgene full sequence | sequence record 369865 | Addgene NGS Result
TTAAGCAGTTCCCCAACTGACTTAACCTTCGAAAAAACCACCTGGGGAGGTGGTTTGATCGAAGGTTAAG
TCAGTTGGGGAACTGCTTAACCGTGGTAACTGGCTTTCGCAGAGCACAGCAACCAAATCTGTCCTTCCAG
TGTAGCCGGACTTTGGCGCACACTTCAAGAGCAACCGCGTGTTTAGCTAAACAAATCCTCTGCGAACTCC
CAGTTACCAATGGCTGCTGCCAGTGGCGTTTTACCGTGCTTTTCCGGGTTGGACTCAAGTGAACAGTTAC
CGGATAAGGCGCAGCAGTCGGGCTGAACGGGGAGTTCTTGCTTACAGCCCAGCTTGGAGCGAACGACCTA
CACCGAGCCGAGATACCAGTGTGTGAGCTATGAGAAAGCGCCACACTTCCCGTAAGGGAGAAAGGCGGAA
CAGGTATCCGGTAAACGGCAGGGTCGGAACAGGAGAGCGCAAGAGGGAGCGACCCGCCGGAAACGGTGGG
GATCTTTAAGTCCTGTCGGGTTTCGCCCGTACTGTCAGATTCATGGTTGAGCCTCACGGCTCCCACAGAT
GCACCGGAAAAGCGTCTGTTTATGTGAACTCTGGCAGGAGGGCGGAGCCTATGGAAAAACGCCACCGGCG
CGGCCCTGCTGTTTTGCCTCACATGTTAGTCCCCTGCTTATCCACGGAATCTGTGGGTAACTTTGTATGT
GTCCGCAGCGCCCGCCGCAGTCTCACGCCCGGAGCGTAGCGACCGAGTGAGCTAGCTATTTGTTTATTTT
TCTAAATACATTCAAATATGTATCCGCTCATGAGACAATAACCCTGATAAATGCTTCAATAATATTGAAA
AAGGAAGAGTATGAGGGAAGCGGTGATCGCCGAAGTATCGACTCAACTATCAGAGGTAGTTGGCGTCATC
GAGCGCCATCTCGAACCGACGTTGCTGGCCGTACATTTGTACGGCTCCGCAGTGGATGGCGGCCTGAAGC
CACACAGTGATATTGATTTGCTGGTTACGGTGACCGTAAGGCTTGATGAAACAACGCGGCGAGCTTTGAT
CAACGACCTTTTGGAAACTTCGGCTTCCCCTGGAGAGAGCGAGATTCTCCGCGCTGTAGAAGTCACCATT
GTTGTGCACGACGACATCATTCCGTGGCGTTATCCAGCTAAGCGCGAACTGCAATTTGGAGAATGGCAGC
GCAATGACATTCTTGCAGGTATCTTCGAGCCAGCCACGATCGACATTGATCTGGCTATCTTGCTGACAAA
AGCAAGAGAACATAGCGTTGCCTTGGTAGGTCCAGCGGCGGAGGAACTCTTTGATCCGGTTCCTGAACAG
GATCTATTTGAGGCGCTAAATGAAACCTTAACGCTATGGAACTCGCCGCCCGACTGGGCTGGCGATGAGC
GAAATGTAGTGCTTACGTTGTCCCGCATTTGGTACAGCGCAGTAACCGGCAAAATCGCGCCGAAGGATGT
CGCTGCCGACTGGGCAATGGAGCGCCTGCCGGCCCAGTATCAGCCCGTCATACTTGAAGCTAGACAGGCT
TATCTTGGACAAGAAGAAGATCGCTTGGCCTCGCGCGCAGATCAGTTGGAAGAATTTGTCCACTACGTGA
AAGGCGAGATCACCAAGGTAGTCGGCAAATAATGTCTAACAATTCGTTCAAGCCGAGGGGCCGCAAGATC
CGGCCACGATGACCCGGTCGTCGGTTCAGGGCAGGGTCGTTAAATAGCCGCTTATGTCTATTGCTGGTTT
ACCGGTTTATTGACTACCGGAAGCAGTGTGACCGTGTGCTTCTCAAATGCCTGAGGTTTCAGCAAAAAAC
CCCTCAAGACCCGTTTAGAGGCCCCAAGGGGTTATGCTAGTTATTGCTCAGCGGTGGCAGCAGCCTAGGT
TAATTAGCCGCTGCTGTGGTGATGATGGTGATGGCTTCCGCCGCTGGTTTTCTCGCCGTTACGATAGTTA
CCGTACAGGGTGTGGATGGTGCCGTCGTGACGAAACAGGAACAGACGGGTGCTGCTCGGAATGTTATCCA
GTTCGTTCTCGTTGTTACGTTCATAACGGCTGTTACGGCTGTAACGGTCAACATCCACTTCCAGGATCAG
GTCCATGTTGAAGGTTTCCAGCGCGCTCTTAATAAAGTGGATGCTCGCGCACAGACGATAACCGTGGCTC
TTCTCCTCATCGTTCTTGCCGCTCAGGTGACCCCAAATGCTGCTGATCATCGCCGGCTCAACGTCGCTCG
GGCTGTACCACACACGATGGTCTTTATCGGTGGTCAGCTTCATCGCATCGATAATGAAGCTCGCCGGTTC
CGGGATCGGAAAACGCACGTTGCCCGCCCACGGGTCGAACTCATCAATACCGCAATATTCCGCAATGTCT
TTGATCCAGCCCTTCAGTTGGTAGTGCGCGTGATCGATCTCCAGGTTGTCACCCGCATCCGGAATTTTGT
AGTCATAAACGTTCTTGGTGGTCTGCAGCGCACGCAGCAGGCTCAGGCTACGCTCCGGGCTAACCAGCGC
GCTGTGCACAATAATGCTTTCCTTACGGTCGCTGCACACATCGCTCCAACGGCCCCACAGGGTCAGCAGA
CCCGGGCTCGGGCACAGGGTCTCGTTGAAAACGTTTTCGCTGATGCTCGCCAGCCACTCGTCACGGTTAT
CGCTGCTGCTGTTCAGCCAGCTGCTACGTTCTTTCGGCGGGATGTCACGACGATCCGCCAGCCAACGGTG
GTCGTTACGGCTAATATCGTGACGACGCAGCCAGTCTTGAAAAACATCTTCCACATCGTCATAATCGCTA
CCAACCAGCGGCTTGGTCGCCAGCAGCTGACCCGCGGTCATGAACATCGCGTGATAGCTCAGGTAAAAGT
GATAATCGTCAACACGCGGGTAGCTGCCGTGGCTGTGGTGGTTGTCACGATCCTGATAGTAACGACGTTT
GTTACGTTCGTCCTCATCCCAGTTACGGCTGCCCTTGAAACCCAGCACGTCACGGATAATACGCAGCATT
TCCGGCTCCAGTTGTTTCTGGCTAACGCCAAAGCAACGACCCAGCGGCTTCAGCCAATACGGGCCAAAGT
CGATACCGAAGGTGTAGCTATCCTCACCACGGTGGTCTTCAACTTTATCCAGCACCGGCAGGGTGGTGCT
TTGGTTAATGTTACGCAGCTTGTTCTCTTCCTGCGCCGGGATGCTAATCAGGTCGCTATCGTGCAGCGCC
AGCAGGGTACGCGCCGCAAAGTGACGAATCAGCACGTGCGGTTGATCGGTGGTCGCGTAGTGATAAAAGT
AGCCAATGTTCGGGATCAGGCTTTTACCATCATCCAGCGCAACACGCGCCGCCGCAATCATCAGCCACAG
CTGCGCATGCAGGGTGTAGAACGGCAGGTTACGGTCGCAAAACGGCAGGGTGGTCGCGTTAATCGCGTGT
TGGAAAATGCCCTGGATCACGCAGGTACGGCTCATACGGCACAGCGCCAGAACCGCATGCGCCGCTTGCC
AACGCATTTCCGCTTCCGGGCTACCCAGACGCGCCCAAATATAACCCGCCAGGCTGTCCTCCACATGGGT
CGGCGGGCTCAGTTTTTCGTTCCACGGGCCGTCACCATCCTCGTCCTTCAGCACTTCGTCGAACAGGTCC
AGCGCGTAGCTCAGAACATCCAGCGCCTCGTTGCTTTCCAGCTTGCTAACCAGCAGACCCGGCAGGCTGA
ACAGACGGTCGCTGTTCGCCGGCTCCGGGCTTTCCGCAATCGCCTCCAGGGTAATGCCAAAGATTTCTTT
CTCGCTAATACCGCTCAGACGGCTCGCCAGGCTAAACGGGAAGATCTCATAAACACGGCTCTTACGAATA
CGCATGCAGAAACGCTGGCAGTATTCTTTGATCAGGCCCGCCAGGGTGGTCTTAATGCTCAGACGGCTGG
TCCACTCGTCCGGAATGCTTTCCAGGATATATTTGAAATCGTACAGGCCCCAGTGAAAAATCGCACCGAT
CGCGGTAATGAAGCTGCACTCTTTACCGGTCTTCACACGGCTAATCGCTTTCTTGATGAAGGTCTCTTTG
CTATAAAATTCCGGAACGTTACGGAACTTTTCGTACGCCGCGCTGATGCCGTCAATGCTGCTCAGATCGC
AGTCCTTAAAGATGCTTTCCCACTCTTGGTCGTGACCCTGCTCGTTGTCATTGCTGCTCAGGCTGCTTTT
CTTGCTCACGGTTTCGGTGTGCTGCAGGCCGCTAATACGCTCTTTCAGTTCGGTGTGCTCGATACCCAGG
CTGGTGCTAATCGCATCCAGTTTCTTCAGGTTTTGGATGTTCTGCACGTTGAACTTGGTATAGTGGTAAA
CCACCTCAAACGCCATAATTTTGTCCTTATCGTCGGTGCAGCTGCTCAGAACGCTGTCCAGCAGATCGCA
TTTGTGCCAGTCGTTCTCGAAGGTGATCAGCGGCAGCGCATCCAGCGCGTTAATCTTGTTTTTCTTAACC
AGGTGTTCAATGGTCCACGCCAGGATGCTACGGTGGTTACCGAAGGTACGATCACGCCAACGGCTGATAA
TCGCCAGCGCGCTGCTCGGGCACAGTTCCGCCAGGATCTCCACGGTGTCGCTCCACGCAAAGTGTTTATC
ACGGTCAACATATTCACGGGTCAGCTCCGCGCAACGCGCCAGTTTGTAGCTGATCTCCGGCGGAACCTGG
GTCTTGCCCGCCACATATTCCGCCAGGTCCAGAATCGCCTCCCAACGGCTCAGGTTTTCATCACCCAGTT
TGTTGGTCACCTCGATCGCTTGGTTGAAATATTCCTTCGCTTCCGGCTCGTCCAGGCTAATCAGGCTACG
GCTCAGGTCGATGTAACCATCCGCCTTAATCTGCGCGTCGCTGTGCTCATCACGCCACAGGCTCAGCGCC
AGTTCCGCAAAGTGATAGCTCAGCTCGCCCAGACCGCTGATTTCCGCGCAAACGCTGCTGAAACGGTGCA
GGGTCGGGGTAAACACACGGTTGCCTTTGTGTTGGCTCCACTTGATAATGTTCTCAACATCGTCTTTGCT
CACGTTACCCGCTTCGATCAGAATGTCGAACCAAACGTTCGCGATCTCGTTGCTGCTCAGGCTGTGTTCG
CTGTAGCTGTGGCCTTTAATCGCGGTGCTCTCCTTCTGGGTGTCGCTCAGTTCGCTCTCCAGATCCGCTT
TACGGGTCTTGCCCAGGATAACCTTCGCCCACAGGTTATACCACGGAATCAGCACGCCGCTGTATTGTTT
CAGCTGACGCAGATCGTCGCTTTCACCGTGACGCTTTTCCGCCATCAGCTCTTTCTTCACTTCGGTGCTC
GCCAGGTCGCTCAGCGCCAGTTGGCTACCCATCAGGTTCGCCTGCAGCGCATACGCACGAACGTACGCCA
CACGCTCTTTGCTATATTCGCTGGTCAGCGCGTACGGCGGAACCTTCGGCAGGTAACGATCCAGCAGTTG
GATGCTTTCGCTCTCGGTGCAAACGCTCTGAATCAGCGCCATCTCCACCATACCGGTGATCGCCGCAATG
GTCTGGTTGTTCGCGTGGTTACGGTCTTTGATGCTCACACGTTGGCTCTTCAGCAGACGCCAGGTACGAC
GAATCGCCTGCTCCGCAACCGGACGGTGCAGTTTACGCGCTTCCAGAACGATGCCCATCACCAGGCTAAT
ATCGTTACCCGCCGCGATCGCCAGTTGGTCCAGCTCATCGTAACGCGCATGCGCCAGCAGCTGCATCGCA
ACAATTTTGCCCGCGTCGAAGCTCAGCTTACGCGGACGCCAACGACGCAGCTCACGCGCCGCCGCTTCCG
CACCATGAATGTTCAGGCACGCGATCAGCATAACCGCACGATCTTGGTCGGTCACGTTCTGACGGCTACG
TTCATCGTCCGGCAGTTGGCTCCAGTTGGTCAGCCACTCCATGGTCAGACGCAGACGGCTACGCGCTTCA
CCGCTCAGTTCCGGGTACTCGCTCAGGATCGCCGCATAGTACGCGTTACGGCTACCCGGCCAACCGGTAT
CCGGGAACGCGTTACGGCTAACCAGCTCCTGCACGCCGTTGCTACCCACAAATTTCGCCGCCAGGTCAAT
GTTATCACGCAGCAGAACACGTTGACGGTTGTCACCCGCGCATTCGCCACCCGCCTTCAGCGCCAGCTTC
GCCGCATCCTGATAACGACCGGTACGCAGCGCCGCCTTCAGCGCAAATTGCAGACGCTGCAGCTCGATGT
CACGACGTTCCACCGCGCTGGTCTCCGGCAGCGCCTGGCTGCTAATCGCCAGTTCGATCAGCTCGCTCAG
CTGGTTACCCTCCAGCATCAGCGCCGGCAGAACGCTCGCCGCATAGCTGCTGTCTTTGGTCAGCGGACGC
AGCTTGGTGATGAACTGGTGCAGATCCGCCGCGCTCGGACGAAAACGACGTTGGAACCAGGTTTCCGCCG
GCTCGTCAAAGAACTGAATGGTTTCGCCGCTCACGATCAGCGGACGACCCAGATCCAGCGCAAAGCTTTT
GATCGCGCTGCCCGCAACACCGCTAATCGCGCTCAGCACGCTCAGCGGAATCAGCGGACGCAGGATCGCC
AGCGCGCTGCAGATGGTGTCAATCTGCGCACGTTCGCTGATACCCGCGGTATCACGCAGACGCGCGATGC
TCTTCTCCAGAACCTCGCCAATGGTGTCTTCCACGGTCTTCGGGTTCGGACCCAGCAGACGCAGGGTATC
GTTCAGCGGCAGGTTTTGGCTCAGGCTCAGCGCCTGCACACGCGGGTTGCAGCTGCTCAGACGGTGGAAT
TCATCAACGTCGCTCTCGCTCGCGTCCGGAAACTTTTGGTGCAGGTGCGCCGCGGTCTCATCACGGTTGA
AGGTCTGCAGGCTCAGGGTCAGCGCCTCCGGCGGCGGGTCCAGCAGTTCACGACGGTACGGACGGCACAG
CGCAACCAGGCACACACCATCCGGCAGTTTCTCACGAATCAGATCCTTGATAAAGCTACGGGTTTCACCG
ATTTCCTCCGCCGCCATCTGCGCGTTGTCCGCCGCATCGATAATGATGCACAGAACCGCCAGCGGCTCGC
TCGCACGCAGAATGCTAATGCTTTGGCTCAGACGGTGCAGGAACGCACGCATATACTGGCTGATGCCGGT
ACCCGCGTTCGGAATCAGCGGGTGGCACAGACCACGGCTCGCCATTTCGTTCGCCATTTGCACCAGCGCG
GTACGGTGGTGGTGACGATAGCTGCTCGCGTTACGGTACTGGCCCAGACCAAAGCAATCGTACAGGATGC
TAACGCTGCCGGTCGGCAGGTGTTCCTCAATGTGGGTGCTGAAGATGCTTTTGCCAACACCCGCGTCCGC
GTGAATGATCACCGGCGCACCAAACGCCTCAACCACACGTTGAACCAGGGTCGCTTCCTGGGTACGGCTC
ACGCTGTTTTCGATACGCTCAATACGGCACGGCGCCGGGAACAGGTCGGTCTCATCAACACCCAGCGCAC
GCAGCACGTCCATACGGGTGATGCTCGGGTTCGCCGCGCTTTCGGTCAGCGCTTTACGGTTCACCAGCTC
TTTCAGCTTCAGCGGCGCTTCGGTATCCAGGTCCGGCAGGTAGCCCGCGCTCTCACGCAGCAGAATGTTA
CGTTGGCTCCACAGATCGTCTTGCTGACCCTCGATGTGCAGCAGTTGGCAGAAAATGCTCAGCTCCGCGC
CCTGCAGACCGGTAAATTTTTCCAGCTTCGCCAGGTCGTGCGGGTGACGGGTCACATGTTGGTTCGCCGC
ATCGTTGATCGCCTCGCTAAAGCTGCTGCTAACCGGACGGTTGGTCACAAACCAGAACTCCAGCTTGGTA
CGCAGGGTTTCAACCGGGATTTTTTGAATCAGCGCCTTATAGCGGGTCGCGAAGCCTTCAATGGTTTTCT
GCAGACCGCTCGGCGGAAACGGGGTGTCGCTATGCATGGTGCTGTGCTTCAGTTGCATGTAACGAACGGT
GGTCGCGGTCGCCAGCTCGTTGCTACCATAGTATTCCGCGATGTCAATCAGTTCCTCGCCATCCTCAACC
ACCGGCTGGCTACCCATCTCGGTGGTGCTCGCACCTTCGATGGTCAGCGCCACCAGGGTGCTTTGCGGTT
CCAGCAGACGCAGCGCACGACGCGCCGCCCACAGGTAGTGGAACTGATCACCGTCACGGCTGGTACGAAC
CAGCAGGCTGTCGCTCATGGTATATCTCCTTATTAAAGTTAAACAAAATTATTTCTACAGGGGAATTGTT
ATCCGCTCACAATTCCCCTATAGTGAGTCGTATTAATTTCCTAATGCAGGAGTCGCATAAGGGAGAGCGT
CGAGATCCCGGACACCATCGAATGGCGCAAAACCTTTCGCGGTATGGCATGATAGCGCCCGGAAGAGAGT
CAATTCAGGGTGGTGAATGTGAAACCAGTAACGTTATACGATGTCGCAGAGTATGCCGGTGTCTCTTATC
AGACCGTTTCCCGCGTGGTGAACCAGGCCAGCCACGTTTCTGCGAAAACGCGGGAAAAAGTGGAAGCGGC
GATGGCGGAGCTGAATTACATTCCCAACCGCGTGGCACAACAACTGGCGGGCAAACAGTCGTTGCTGATT
GGCGTTGCCACCTCCAGTCTGGCCCTGCACGCGCCGTCGCAAATTGTCGCGGCGATTAAATCTCGCGCCG
ATCAACTGGGTGCCAGCGTGGTGGTGTCGATGGTAGAACGAAGCGGCGTCGAAGCCTGTAAAGCGGCGGT
GCACAATCTTCTCGCGCAACGCGTCAGTGGGCTGATCATTAACTATCCGCTGGATGACCAGGATGCCATT
GCTGTGGAAGCTGCCTGCACTAATGTTCCGGCGTTATTTCTTGATGTCTCTGACCAGACACCCATCAACA
GTATTATTTTCTCCCATGAAGACGGTACGCGACTGGGCGTGGAGCATCTGGTCGCATTGGGTCACCAGCA
AATCGCGCTGTTAGCGGGCCCATTAAGTTCTGTCTCGGCGCGTCTGCGTCTGGCTGGCTGGCATAAATAT
CTCACTCGCAATCAAATTCAGCCGATAGCGGAACGGGAAGGCGACTGGAGTGCCATGTCCGGTTTTCAAC
AAACCATGCAAATGCTGAATGAGGGCATCGTTCCCACTGCGATGCTGGTTGCCAACGATCAGATGGCGCT
GGGCGCAATGCGCGCCATTACCGAGTCCGGGCTGCGCGTTGGTGCGGACATCTCGGTAGTGGGATACGAC
GATACCGAAGACAGCTCATGTTATATCCCGCCGTTAACCACCATCAAACAGGATTTTCGCCTGCTGGGGC
AAACCAGCGTGGACCGCTTGCTGCAACTCTCTCAGGGCCAGGCGGTGAAGGGCAATCAGCTGTTGCCCGT
CTCACTGGTGAAAAGAAAAACCACCCTGGCGCCCAATACGCAAACCGCCTCTCCCCGCGCGTTGGCCGAT
TCATTAATGCAGCTGGCACGACAGGTTTCCCGACTGGAAAGCGGGCAGTGAGCGCAACGCAATTAATGTA
AGTTAGCTCACTCATTAGGCACCGGGATCTCGACCGATGCCCTTGAGAGCCTTCAACCCAGTCAGCTCCT
TCCGGTGGGCGCGGGGCATGACTAACATGAGAATTACAACTTATATCGTATGGGGCTGACTTCAGGTGCT
ACATTTGAAGAGATAAATTGCACTGAAATCTAGAGCGGTTCAGTAGAAAAGATCAAAGGATCTTCTTGAG
ATCCTTTTTTTCTGCGCGTAATCTTTTGCCCTGTAAACGAAAAAACCACCTGGGGAGGTGGTTTGATCGA
AGG
